Addgene plasmid #152097: pGBW-m4134229
Purpose: Mammalian expression plasmid for SARS-CoV-2 E (envelope)
Depositing lab: Ginkgo Bioworks & Benjie Chen. Depositing organization: Ginkgo Bioworks.
Backbone
  Vector backbone: pTwist_CMV_6
  Backbone size w/o insert (bp): 4180
  Vector type: Mammalian Expression
Growth in bacteria
  Bacterial resistance: Ampicillin, 100 μg/mL
  Growth temperature: 37°C
  Growth strain: DH5alpha
  Copy number: High Copy
Gene/Insert
  Gene/Insert name: SARS-CoV-2 E (envelope) (alt names: envelope protein; E protein)
  Species: Severe acute respiratory syndrome coronavirus 2
  Insert size (bp): 221
  Mutation: wt
  Entrez Gene: E (a.k.a. GU280_gp04)
  Promoter: CMV
  Tag / fusion protein: Cleavable TEV;3xFlag (C terminal on backbone)
  Cloning method: Unknown
Resource information
  A portion of this plasmid was derived from a plasmid made by: GinkgoBioworks
Depositor comments: NCBI reference sequence: YP_009724392.1
How to cite: pGBW-m4134229 was a gift from Ginkgo Bioworks & Benjie Chen (Addgene plasmid # 152097 ; http://n2t.net/addgene:152097 ; RRID:Addgene_152097)
