[The description below was written by a language model from this plasmid's Addgene catalogue record and pLannotate feature annotations shown in this document.]
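Description:
pGBW-m4134229 is a mammalian expression plasmid built on the pTwist_CMV_6 backbone for producing the wild-type SARS-CoV-2 envelope (E) protein in transfected cells. It is propagated in E. coli as a high-copy plasmid through a ColE1/pUC-type origin of replication and is selected with ampicillin via a full-length β-lactamase (AmpR) gene. A short additional β-lactamase fragment is also annotated in the backbone and appears to be a non-functional remnant. The record lists no mammalian selection marker, which suggests the plasmid is suited mainly to transient expression.

The insert is the small E open reading frame, encoding a viroporin that assembles into pentameric ion-conducting pores in host membranes and contributes to virion morphogenesis and assembly. Transcription is driven by the CMV immediate-early enhancer and promoter; the annotation software resolves the promoter region as an enhancer plus a promoter fragment and a truncated CMV element rather than one continuous feature. According to the catalogue entry, the backbone supplies a C-terminal TEV-cleavable 3xFLAG tag, allowing anti-FLAG detection or affinity capture followed by protease removal of the tag. The feature table picks up only a FLAG fragment downstream of the E coding sequence and does not annotate the TEV site. An SV40 polyadenylation signal terminates the transcript. The expression unit is flanked by β-globin insulator elements, bacterial rrnG and T7 terminators, and an upstream synthetic poly(A) signal, which together limit transcriptional read-through into or out of the cassette. The construct is suited to studies of E protein localisation, interaction partners and function in mammalian cells.
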