Features (pLannotate 1.2.2; 17 found; start..end, strand, type, name):
      5..229     +  CDS            E: VEMP_SARS2 - Experimental evidence at protein level: Swiss-Prot protein existence level 1. Plays a central role in virus morphogenesis and assembly. Acts as a viroporin and self-assembles in host membranes forming pentameric protein-lipid pores that allow ion transport. Also plays a role in the induction of apoptosis (By similarity). Regulates the localization of S protein at cis-Golgi, the place of virus budding (PubMed:33229438). May act by slowing down the cell secretory pathway (PubMed:33229438). May interfere with tight-junction stability by interacting with host MPP5. This would result i
    296..318     +  CDS            FLAG (fragment): FLAG® epitope tag, followed by an enterokinase cleavage site
    372..493     -  polyA_signal   SV40 poly(A) signal: SV40 polyadenylation signal
    516..585     -  CDS            large T antigen (fragment): large T antigen from SV40 (simian virus 40)
    608..654     +  terminator     T7 terminator: transcription terminator for bacteriophage T7 RNA polymerase
    684..820     +  terminator     rrnG terminator: transcription terminator from the E. coli ribosomal RNA rrnG operon (Albrechtsen et al., 1991)
    865..936     +  misc_feature   3' β-globin insulator: insulator downstream of the human β-globin locus (Farrell et al., 2002)
   1162..1750    -  rep_origin     ori: high-copy-number ColE1/pMB1/pBR322/pUC origin of replication
   1922..1986    -  CDS            bla(M) (fragment): β-lactamase lacking the signal sequence; bla(M); allows cytosolic expression of β-lactamase
   2496..3356    +  CDS            AmpR: β-lactamase; bla; confers resistance to ampicillin, carbenicillin, and related antibiotics
   3369..3505    +  terminator     rrnG terminator: transcription terminator from the E. coli ribosomal RNA rrnG operon (Albrechtsen et al., 1991)
   3657..3728    +  misc_feature   5' β-globin insulator: insulator upstream of the human β-globin locus (Farrell et al., 2002)
   3733..3779    -  terminator     T7 terminator: transcription terminator for bacteriophage T7 RNA polymerase
   3797..3845    -  polyA_signal   poly(A) signal: synthetic polyadenylation signal
   3926..4229    +  enhancer       CMV enhancer: human cytomegalovirus immediate early enhancer
   4302..4319    -  promoter       CMV promoter (fragment): human cytomegalovirus (CMV) immediate early promoter
   4382..4433    +  promoter       CMVd2 promoter: truncated human cytomegalovirus (CMV) immediate early promoter that yields moderately reduced expression relative to the full-length promoter
>Addgene plasmid #152097 | pGBW-m4134229 | addgene full sequence | sequence record 297924 | Addgene NGS Result
CACCATGTACTCATTCGTTTCGGAAGAGACAGGTACGTTAATAGTTAATAGCGTACTTCTTTTTCTTGCT
TTCGTGGTATTCTTGCTAGTTACACTAGCCATCCTTACTGCGCTTCGATTGTGTGCGTACTGCTGCAATA
TTGTTAACGTGAGTCTTGTAAAACCTTCTTTTTACGTTTACTCTCGTGTTAAAAATCTGAATTCTTCTAG
AGTTCCTGATCTTCTGGTCGAAAACCTTTACTTTCAGTCGATGGATTATAAGGACCACGATGGAGACTAC
AAAGATCATGACATTGATTACAAGGACGACGATGACAAATAAGCTAGCTTGACTGACTGAGATACAGCGT
ACCTTCAGCTCACAGACATGATAAGATACATTGATGAGTTTGGACAAACCACAACTAGAATGCAGTGAAA
AAAATGCTTTATTTGTGAAATTTGTGATGCTATTGCTTTATTTGTAACCATTATAAGCTGCAATAAACAA
GTTAACAACAACAATTGCATTCATTTTATGTTTCAGGTTCAGGGGGAGGTGTGGGAGGTTTTTTAAAGCA
AGTAAAACCTCTACAAATGTGGTATTGGCCCATCTCTATCGGTATCGTAGCATAACCCCTTGGGGCCTCT
AAACGGGTCTTGAGGGGTTTTTTGTGCCCCTCGGGCCGGATTGCTATCTACCGGCATTGGCGCAGAAAAA
AATGCCTGATGCGACGCTGCGCGTCTTATACTCCCACATATGCCAGATTCAGCAACGGATACGGCTTCCC
CAACTTGCCCACTTCCATACGTGTCCTCCTTACCAGAAATTTATCCTTAAGGTCGTCAGCTATCCTGCAG
GCGATCTCTCGATTTCGATCAAGACATTCCTTTAATGGTCTTTTCTGGACACCACTAGGGGTCAGAAGTA
GTTCATCAAACTTTCTTCCCTCCCTAATCTCATTGGTTACCTTGGGCTATCGAAACTTAATTAACCAGTC
AAGTCAGCTACTTGGCGAGATCGACTTGTCTGGGTTTCGACTACGCTCAGAATTGCGTCAGTCAAGTTCG
ATCTGGTCCTTGCTATTGCACCCGTTCTCCGATTACGAGTTTCATTTAAATCATGTGAGCAAAAGGCCAG
CAAAAGGCCAGGAACCGTAAAAAGGCCGCGTTGCTGGCGTTTTTCCATAGGCTCCGCCCCCCTGACGAGC
ATCACAAAAATCGACGCTCAAGTCAGAGGTGGCGAAACCCGACAGGACTATAAAGATACCAGGCGTTTCC
CCCTGGAAGCTCCCTCGTGCGCTCTCCTGTTCCGACCCTGCCGCTTACCGGATACCTGTCCGCCTTTCTC
CCTTCGGGAAGCGTGGCGCTTTCTCATAGCTCACGCTGTAGGTATCTCAGTTCGGTGTAGGTCGTTCGCT
CCAAGCTGGGCTGTGTGCACGAACCCCCCGTTCAGCCCGACCGCTGCGCCTTATCCGGTAACTATCGTCT
TGAGTCCAACCCGGTAAGACACGACTTATCGCCACTGGCAGCAGCCACTGGTAACAGGATTAGCAGAGCG
AGGTATGTAGGCGGTGCTACAGAGTTCTTGAAGTGGTGGCCTAACTACGGCTACACTAGAAGAACAGTAT
TTGGTATCTGCGCTCTGCTGAAGCCAGTTACCTTCGGAAAAAGAGTTGGTAGCTCTTGATCCGGCAAACA
AACCACCGCTGGTAGCGGTGGTTTTTTTGTTTGCAAGCAGCAGATTACGCGCAGAAAAAAAGGATCTCAA
GAAGATCCTTTGATCTTTTCTACGGGGTCTGACGCTCAGTGGAACGAAAACTCACGTTAAGGGATTTTGG
TCATGAGATTATCAAAAAGGATCTTCACCTAGATCCTTTTAAATTAAAAATGAAGTTTTAAATCAATCTA
AAGTATATATGAGTAAACTTGGTCTGACAGTTACCAATGCTTAATCAGTGAGGCACCTATCTCAGCGATC
TGTCTATTTCGTTCATCCATAGTTGCATTTAAATTTCCGAACTCTCCAAGGCCCTCGTCGGAAAATCTTC
AAACCTTTCGTCCGATCCATCTTGCAGGCTACCTCTCGAACGAACTATCGCAAGTCTCTTGGCCGGCCTT
GCGCCTTGGCTATTGCTTGGCAGCGCCTATCGCCAGGTATTACTCCAATCCCGAATATCCGAGATCGGGA
TCACCCGAGAGAAGTTCAACCTACATCCTCAATCCCGATCTATCCGAGATCCGAGGAATATCGAAATCGG
GGCGCGCCTGGTGTACCGAGAACGATCCTCTCAGTGCGAGTCTCGACGATCCATATCGTTGCTTGGCAGT
CAGCCAGTCGGAATCCAGCTTGGGACCCAGGAAGTCCAATCGTCAGATATTGTACTCAAGCCTGGTCACG
GCAGCGTACCGATCTGTTTAAACCTAGATATTGATAGTCTGATCGGTCAACGTATAATCGAGTCCTAGCT
TTTGCAAACATCTATCAAGAGACAGGATCAGCAGGAGGCTTTCGCATGAGTATTCAACATTTCCGTGTCG
CCCTTATTCCCTTTTTTGCGGCATTTTGCCTTCCTGTTTTTGCTCACCCAGAAACGCTGGTGAAAGTAAA
AGATGCTGAAGATCAGTTGGGTGCGCGAGTGGGTTACATCGAACTGGATCTCAACAGCGGTAAGATCCTT
GAGAGTTTTCGCCCCGAAGAACGCTTTCCAATGATGAGCACTTTTAAAGTTCTGCTATGTGGCGCGGTAT
TATCCCGTATTGACGCCGGGCAAGAGCAACTCGGTCGCCGCATACACTATTCTCAGAATGACTTGGTTGA
GTATTCACCAGTCACAGAAAAGCATCTTACGGATGGCATGACAGTAAGAGAATTATGCAGTGCTGCCATA
ACCATGAGTGATAACACTGCGGCCAACTTACTTCTGACAACGATTGGAGGACCGAAGGAGCTAACCGCTT
TTTTGCACAACATGGGGGATCATGTAACTCGCCTTGATCGTTGGGAACCGGAGCTGAATGAAGCCATACC
AAACGACGAGCGTGACACCACGATGCCTGTAGCAATGGCAACAACCTTGCGTAAACTATTAACTGGCGAA
CTACTTACTCTAGCTTCCCGGCAACAGTTGATAGACTGGATGGAGGCGGATAAAGTTGCAGGACCACTTC
TGCGCTCGGCCCTTCCGGCTGGCTGGTTTATTGCTGATAAATCTGGAGCCGGTGAGCGTGGGTCTCGCGG
TATCATTGCAGCACTGGGGCCAGATGGTAAGCCCTCCCGTATCGTAGTTATCTACACGACGGGGAGTCAG
GCAACTATGGATGAACGAAATAGACAGATCGCTGAGATAGGTGCCTCACTGATTAAGCATTGGTAACCGA
TTCTAGGTGCATTGGCGCAGAAAAAAATGCCTGATGCGACGCTGCGCGTCTTATACTCCCACATATGCCA
GATTCAGCAACGGATACGGCTTCCCCAACTTGCCCACTTCCATACGTGTCCTCCTTACCAGAAATTTATC
CTTAAGATCCCGAATCGTTTAAACTCGACTCTGGCTCTATCGAATCTCCGTCGTTTCGAGCTTACGCGAA
CAGCCGTGGCGCTCATTTGCTCGTCGGGCATCGAATCTCGTCAGCTATCGTCAGCTTACCTTTTTGGCAG
CGATCGCGGCTCCCGACATCTTGGACCATTAGCTCCACAGGTATCTTCTTCCCTCTAGTGGTCATAACAG
CAGCTTCAGCTACCTCTCAATTCAAAAAACCCCTCAAGACCCGTTTAGAGGCCCCAAGGGGTTATGCTAT
CAATCGTTGCGTTACACACACAAAAAACCAACACACATCCATCTTCGATGGATAGCGATTTTATTATCTA
ACTGCTGATCGAGTGTAGCCAGATCTAGTAATCAATTACGGGGTCATTAGTTCATAGCCCATATATGGAG
TTCCGCGTTACATAACTTACGGTAAATGGCCCGCCTGGCTGACCGCCCAACGACCCCCGCCCATTGACGT
CAATAATGACGTATGTTCCCATAGTAACGCCAATAGGGACTTTCCATTGACGTCAATGGGTGGAGTATTT
ACGGTAAACTGCCCACTTGGCAGTACATCAAGTGTATCATATGCCAAGTACGCCCCCTATTGACGTCAAT
GACGGTAAATGGCCCGCCTGGCATTATGCCCAGTACATGACCTTATGGGACTTTCCTACTTGGCAGTACA
TCTACGTATTAGTCATCGCTATTACCATGCTGATGCGGTTTTGGCAGTACATCAATGGGCGTGGATAGCG
GTTTGACTCACGGGGATTTCCAAGTCTCCACCCCATTGACGTCAATGGGAGTTTGTTTTGGCACCAAAAT
CAACGGGACTTTCCAAAATGTCGTAACAACTCCGCCCCATTGACGCAAATGGGCGGTAGGCGTGTACGGT
GGGAGGTCTATATAAGCAGAGCTGGTTTAGTGAACCGTCAGATCAGATCTTTGTCGATCCTACCATCCAC
TCGACACACCCGCCAGCGGCCGC
